>Addgene plasmid #115815 | pscALPS-SIV-AGI vpx | addgene full sequence | sequence record 232480 | Addgene NGS Result
AATCTGCTTAGGGTTAGGCGTTTTGCGCTGCTTCGCGATGTACGGGCCAGATATACGCGCTGTGGAATGT
GTGTCAGTTAGGGTGTGGAAAGTCCCCAGGCTCCCCAGCAGGCAGAAGTATGCAAAGCATGCATCTCAAT
TAGTCAGCAACCAGGTGTGGAAAGTCCCCAGGCTCCCCAGCAGGCAGAAGTATGCAAAGCATGCATCTCA
ATTAGTCAGCAACCATAGTCCCGCCCCTAACTCCGCCCATCCCGCCCCTAACTCCGCCCAGTTCCGCCCA
TTCTCCGCCCCATGGCTGACTAATTTTTTTTATTTATGCAGAGGCCGAGGCCGCCTCTGCCTCTGAGCTA
TTCCAGAAGTAGTGAGGAGGCTTTTTTGGAGGCCTAGGCTTTTGCAAAAAGCTCGCGTTGACATTGATTA
TTGACTAGTTATTAATAGTAATCAATTACGGGGTCATTAGTTCATAGCCCATATATGGAGTTCCGCGTTA
CATAACTTACGGTAAATGGCCCGCCTGGCTGACCGCCCAACGACCCCCGCCCATTGACGTCAATAATGAC
GTATGTTCCCATAGTAACGCCAATAGGGACTTTCCATTGACGTCAATGGGTGGAGTATTTACGGTAAACT
GCCCACTTGGCAGTACATCAAGTGTATCATATGCCAAGTACGCCCCCTATTGACGTCAATGACGGTAAAT
GGCCCGCCTGGCATTATGCCCAGTACATGACCTTATGGGACTTTCCTACTTGGCAGTACATCTACGTATT
AGTCATCGCTATTACCATGGTGATGCGGTTTTGGCAGTACATCAATGGGCGTGGATAGCGGTTTGACTCA
CGGGGATTTCCAAGTCTCCACCCCATTGACGTCAATGGGAGTTTGTTTTGGCACCAAAATCAACGGGACT
TTCCAAAATGTCGTAACAACTCCGCCCCATTGACGCAAATGGGCGGTAGGCGTGTACGGTGGGAGGTCTA
TATAAGCAGCGCGTTTTGCCTGTACTGGGTCTCTCTGGTTAGACCAGATCTGAGCCTGGGAGCTCTCTGG
CTAACTAGGGAACCCACTGCTTAAGCCTCAATAAAGCTTGCCTTGAGTGCTTCAAGTAGTGTGTGCCCGT
CTGTTGTGTGACTCTGGTAACTAGAGATCCCTCAGACCCTTTTAGTCAGTGTGGAAAATCTCTAGCAGTG
GCGCCCGAACAGGGACTTGAAAGCGAAAGGGAAACCAGAGGAGCTCTCTCGACGCAGGACTCGGCTTGCT
GAAGCGCGCACGGCAAGAGGCGAGGGGCGGCGACTGGTGAGTACGCCAAAAATTTTGACTAGCGGAGGCT
AGAAGGAGAGAGATGGGTGCGAGAGCGTCAGTATTAAGCGGGGGAGAATTAGATCGCGATGGGAAAAAAT
TCGGTTAAGGCCAGGGGGAAAGAAAAAATATAAATTAAAACATATAGTATGGGCAAGCAGGGAGCTAGAA
CGATTCGCAGTTAATCCTGGCCTGTTAGAAACATCAGAAGGCTGTAGACAAATACTGGGACAGCTACAAC
CATCCCTTCAGACAGGATCAGAAGAACTTAGATCATTATATAATACAGTAGCAACCCTCTATTGTGTGCA
TCAAAGGATAGAGATAAAAGACACCAAGGAAGCTTTAGACAAGATAGAGGAAGAGCAAAACAAAAGTAAG
ACCACCGCACAGCAAGCGGCCGGCCGCTGATCTTCAGACCTGGAGGAGGAGATATGAGGGACAATTGGAG
AAGTGAATTATATAAATATAAAGTAGTAAAAATTGAACCATTAGGAGTAGCACCCACCAAGGCAAAGAGA
AGAGTGGTGCAGAGAGAAAAAAGAGCAGTGGGAATAGGAGCTTTGTTCCTTGGGTTCTTGGGAGCAGCAG
GAAGCACTATGGGCGCAGCGTCAATGACGCTGACGGTACAGGCCAGACAATTATTGTCTGGTATAGTGCA
GCAGCAGAACAATTTGCTGAGGGCTATTGAGGCGCAACAGCATCTGTTGCAACTCACAGTCTGGGGCATC
AAGCAGCTCCAGGCAAGAATCCTGGCTGTGGAAAGATACCTAAAGGATCAACAGCTCCTGGGGATTTGGG
GTTGCTCTGGAAAACTCATTTGCACCACTGCTGTGCCTTGGAATGCTAGTTGGAGTAATAAATCTCTGGA
ACAGATTTGGAATCACACGACCTGGATGGAGTGGGACAGAGAATTAACAATTACACAAGCTTAATACACT
CCTTAATTGAAGAATCGCAAAACCAGCAAGAAAAGAATGAACAAGAATTATTGGAATTAGATAAATGGGC
AAGTTTGTGGAATTGGTTTAACATAACAAATTGGCTGTGGTATATAAAATTATTCATAATGATAGTAGGA
GGCTTGGTAGGTTTAAGAATAGTTTTTGCTGTACTTTCTATAGTGAATAGAGTTAGGCAGGGATATTCAC
CATTATCGTTTCAGACCCACCTCCCAACCCCGAGGGGACCCGACAGGCCCGAAGGAATAGAAGAAGAAGG
TGGAGAGAGAGACAGAGACAGATCCATTCGATTAGTGAACGGATCGGCACTGCGTGCGCCAATTCTGCAG
ACAAATGGCAGTATTCATCCACAATTTTAAAAGAAAAGGGGGGATTGGGGGGTACAGTGCAGGGGAAAGA
ATAGTAGACATAATAGCAACAGACATACAAACTAAAGAATTACAAAAACAAATTACAAAAATTCAAAATT
TTCGGGTTTATTACAGGGACAGCAGAGATCCAGTTTGGTTAATTAACTGCAGCCCCGATAAAATAAAAGA
TTTTATTTAGTCTCCAGAAAAAGGGGGGAATGAAAGACCCCACCTGTAGGTTTGGCAAGCTAGCTGCAGT
AACGCCATTTTGCAAGGCATGGAAAAATACCAAACCAAGAATAGAGAAGTTCAGATCAAGGGCGGGTACA
TGAAAATAGCTAACGTTGGGCCAAACAGGATATCTGCGGTGAGCAGTTTCGGCCCCGGCCCGGGGCCAAG
AACAGATGGTCACCGCAGTTTCGGCCCCGGCCCGAGGCCAAGAACAGATGGTCCCCAGATATGGCCCAAC
CCTCAGCAGTTTCTTAAGACCCATCAGATGTTTCCAGGCTCCCCCAAGGACCTGAAATGACCCTGCGCCT
TATTTGAATTAACCAATCAGCCTGCTTCTCGCTTCTGTTCGCGCGCTTCTGCTTCCCGAGCTCTATAAAA
GAGCTCACAACCCCTCACTCGGCGCGCCAGTCCTCCGACAGACTGAGTCGCCCGGGGGTCTAGAGCCGCC
ATGGATTATAAAGATGACGATGACAAAGACTATAAAGACGATGACGACAAAGATTACAAGGACGACGACG
ACAAAGCGGCCGCTATGGCTGAACGGGCACCAGAAGGACCCACGGGTGCGGGCGAAGTAGAATTTCAACC
GTGGCTGGCACGAATGCTGTATGAAATCAACCAAGAGGCCCGGCTCCATTTCCCAGGAGAGTTCATTTTT
CACCTGTGGCGAACTTGCGTTGAGTACTGGCACGATGAACAAGGGAGAACACTGGAATATGCCGGATACC
GCTACCTTTTGTTGATGCAGAAAGCACTCTTTACTCATATGAGGAGTGGGTGCAAGTTGCGACATGGCGA
CCCCCCAAGGCAGCGAGGAGAACGGGTACCAATATTGCCGGGTATGCAGTAACCCGGGGAATTCTCGACC
TTGACTGGCGGCGCGACCTTGAGGCCTGCGTTCGCCTCAGTTGCCCCCTCTGTGCAATGGGGAGACGCGC
CTCATCGCTTGACAACGGCCGAAGAGCCGCCGCGCTTCCGTCTCCCGCGTGCGCGCGCCATGCTGCCCAC
CCCCGTTCCGCACTGACCCTCCCCCGTGCCCCGCGTCCCGTACTGCCGCCCCGCCCCGAGTCCCATGCCG
CAGCCACCGCGACGGAGCCCGCAGGCGGGAACCTGCCTCCGCGCGTTAGCGCGCACGCGCGCCTCATGTG
TCGTCCCCATCAGCGCCGGCTTCCGTCTATAGGCCAGATGCACTGTCACTCTGGCGAAGTCGCAGACCCG
ATTGGCCGGGACGGAGGCGCGAGACCGGGTTGCGGGCGGGGCCGAACGTGGTATAAAAGGGGCGGGAGGC
CAGGCTCGTGCCGTTTTGCAGACGCCACCGCCGAGGAAAACCGTGTACTATTAGCCACGCGTGCCACCAT
GACCGAGTACAAGCCCACGGTGCGCCTCGCCACCCGCGACGACGTCCCCCGGGCCGTACGCACCCTCGCC
GCCGCGTTCGCCGACTACCCCGCCACGCGCCACACCGTCGACCCGGACCGCCACATCGAGCGGGTCACCG
AGCTGCAAGAACTCTTCCTCACGCGCGTCGGGCTCGACATCGGCAAGGTGTGGGTCGCGGACGACGGCGC
CGCGGTGGCGGTCTGGACCACGCCGGAGAGCGTCGAAGCGGGGGCGGTGTTCGCCGAGATCGGCCCGCGC
ATGGCCGAGTTGAGCGGTTCCCGGCTGGCCGCGCAGCAACAGATGGAAGGCCTCCTGGCGCCGCACCGGC
CCAAGGAGCCCGCGTGGTTCCTGGCCACCGTCGGCGTCTCGCCCGACCACCAGGGCAAGGGTCTGGGCAG
CGCCGTCGTGCTCCCCGGAGTGGAGGCGGCCGAGCGCGCCGGGGTGCCCGCCTTCCTGGAGACCTCCGCG
CCCCGCAACCTCCCCTTCTACGAGCGGCTCGGCTTCACCGTCACCGCCGACGTCGAGGTGCCCGAAGGAC
CGCGCACCTGGTGCATGACCCGCAAGCCCGGTGCCTGAGCGATCGCTAATCAACCTCTGGATTACAAAAT
TTGTGAAAGATTGACTGGTATTCTTAACTATGTTGCTCCTTTTACGCTATGTGGATACGCTGCTTTAATG
CCTTTGTATCATGCTATTGCTTCCCGTATGGCTTTCATTTTCTCCTCCTTGTATAAATCCTGGTTGCTGT
CTCTTTATGAGGAGTTGTGGCCCGTTGTCAGGCAACGTGGCGTGGTGTGCACTGTGTTTGCTGACGCAAC
CCCCACTGGTTGGGGCATTGCCACCACCTGTCAGCTCCTTTCCGGGACTTTCGCTTTCCCCCTCCCTATT
GCCACGGCGGAACTCATCGCCGCCTGCCTTGCCCGCTGCTGGACAGGGGCTCGGCTGTTGGGCACTGACA
ATTCCGTGGTGTTGTCGGGGAAGCTGACGTCCTTTCCATGGCTGCTCGCCTGTGTTGCCACCTGGATTCT
GCGCGGGACGTCCTTCTGCTACGTCCCTTCGGCCCTCAATCCAGCGGACCTTCCTTCCCGCGGCCTGCTG
CCGGCTCTGCGGCCTCTTCCGCGTCTTCGCCTTCGCCCTCAGACGAGTCGGATCTCCCTTTGGGCCGCCT
CCCCGCTTAATCGCGTCGAGACCTAGAAAAACATGGAGCAATCACAAGTAGCAATACAGCAGCTACCAAT
GCTGATTGTGCCTGGCTAGAAGCACAAGAGGAGGAGGAGGTGGGTTTTCCAGTCACACCTCAGGTACCTT
TAAGACCAATGACTTACAAGGCAGCTGTAGATCTTAGCCACTTTTTAAAAGAAAAGGGGGGACTGGAAGG
GCTAATTCACTCCCAACGAAGACAAGATATCCTTGATCTGTGGATCTACCACACACAAGGCTACTTCCCT
GATTGGCAGAACTACACACCAGGGCCAGGGATCAGATATCCACTGACCTTTGGATGGTGCTACAAGCTAG
TACCAGTTGAGCAAGAGAAGGTAGAAGAAGCCAATGAAGGAGAGAACACCCGCTTGTTACACCCTGTGAG
CCTGCATGGGATGGATGACCCGGAGAGAGAAGTATTAGAGTGGAGGTTTGACAGCCGCCTAGCATTTCAT
CACATGGCCCGAGAGCTGCATCCGGACTGTACTGGGTCTCTCTGGTTAGACCAGATCTGAGCCTGGGAGC
TCTCTGGCTAACTAGGGAACCCACTGCTTAAGCCTCAATAAAGCTTGCCTTGAGTGCTTCAAGTAGTGTG
TGCCCGTCTGTTGTGTGACTCTGGTAACTAGAGATCCCTCAGACCCTTTTAGTCAGTGTGGAAAATCTCT
AGCAGGGCCCGTTTCATGTGAGCAAAAGGCCAGCAAAAGGCCAGCAAAAGGCCAGGAACCGTAAAAAGGC
CGCGTTGCTGGCGTTTTTCCATAGGCTCCGCCCCCCTGACGAGCATCACAAAAATCGACGCTCAAGTCAG
AGGTGGCGAAACCCGACAGGACTATAAAGATACCAGGCGTTTCCCCCTGGAAGCTCCCTCGTGCGCTCTC
CTGTTCCGACCCTGCCGCTTACCGGATACCTGTCCGCCTTTCTCCCTTCGGGAAGCGTGGCGCTTTCTCA
TAGCTCACGCTGTAGGTATCTCAGTTCGGTGTAGGTCGTTCGCTCCAAGCTGGGCTGTGTGCACGAACCC
CCCGTTCAGCCCGACCGCTGCGCCTTATCCGGTAACTATCGTCTTGAGTCCAACCCGGTAAGACACGACT
TATCGCCACTGGCAGCAGCCACTGGTAACAGGATTAGCAGAGCGAGGTATGTAGGCGGTGCTACAGAGTT
CTTGAAGTGGTGGCCTAACTACGGCTACACTAGAAGAACAGTATTTGGTATCTGCGCTCTGCTGAAGCCA
GTTACCTTCGGAAAAAGAGTTGGTAGCTCTTGATCCGGCAAACAAACCACCGCTGGTAGCGGTGGTTTTT
TTGTTTGCAAGCAGCAGATTACGCGCAGAAAAAAAGGATCTCAAGAAGATCCTTTGATCTTTTCTACGGG
GTCTGACGCTCAGTGGAACGAAAACTCACGTTAAGGGATTTTGGTCATGAGATTATCAAAAAGGATCTTC
ACCTAGATCCTTTTAAATTAAAAATGAAGTTTTAAATCAATCTAAAGTATATATGAGTAAACTTGGTCTG
ACAGTTACCAATGCTTAATCAGTGAGGCACCTATCTCAGCGATCTGTCTATTTCGTTCATCCATAGTTGC
CTGACTCCCCGTCGTGTAGATAACTACGATACGGGAGGGCTTACCATCTGGCCCCAGTGCTGCAATGATA
CCGCGAGACCCACGCTCACCGGCTCCAGATTTATCAGCAATAAACCAGCCAGCCGGAAGGGCCGAGCGCA
GAAGTGGTCCTGCAACTTTATCCGCCTCCATCCAGTCTATTAATTGTTGCCGGGAAGCTAGAGTAAGTAG
TTCGCCAGTTAATAGTTTGCGCAACGTTGTTGCCATTGCTACAGGCATCGTGGTGTCACGCTCGTCGTTT
GGTATGGCTTCATTCAGCTCCGGTTCCCAACGATCAAGGCGAGTTACATGATCCCCCATGTTGTGCAAAA
AAGCGGTTAGCTCCTTCGGTCCTCCGATCGTTGTCAGAAGTAAGTTGGCCGCAGTGTTATCACTCATGGT
TATGGCAGCACTGCATAATTCTCTTACTGTCATGCCATCCGTAAGATGCTTTTCTGTGACTGGTGAGTAC
TCAACCAAGTCATTCTGAGAATAGTGTATGCGGCGACCGAGTTGCTCTTGCCCGGCGTCAATACGGGATA
ATACCGCGCCACATAGCAGAACTTTAAAAGTGCTCATCATTGGAAAACGTTCTTCGGGGCGAAAACTCTC
AAGGATCTTACCGCTGTTGAGATCCAGTTCGATGTAACCCACTCGTGCACCCAACTGATCTTCAGCATCT
TTTACTTTCACCAGCGTTTCTGGGTGAGCAAAAACAGGAAGGCAAAATGCCGCAAAAAAGGGAATAAGGG
CGACACGGAAATGTTGAATACTCATACTCTTCCTTTTTCAATATTATTGAAGCATTTATCAGGGTTATTG
TCTCATGAGCGGATACATATTTGAATGTATTTAGAAAAATAAACAAATAGGGGTTCCGCGCACATTTCCC
CGAAAAGTGCCACCTGACGTCGACGGATCGGGAGATCTCCCGATCCCCTATGGTGCACTCTCAGTACAAT
CTGCTCTGATGCCGCATAGTTAAGCCAGTATCTGCTCCCTGCTTGTGTGTTGGAGGTCGCTGAGTAGTGC
GCGAGCAAAATTTAAGCTACAACAAGGCAAGGCTTGACCGACAATTGCATGAAG
Features (pLannotate 1.2.2; 21 found; start..end, strand, type, name):
     69..398     +  promoter       SV40 promoter: SV40 enhancer and early promoter
    410..789     +  enhancer       CMV enhancer: human cytomegalovirus immediate early enhancer
    790..989     +  promoter       CMV promoter: human cytomegalovirus (CMV) immediate early promoter
   1007..1187    +  LTR            5' LTR (truncated): truncated 5' long terminal repeat (LTR) from HIV-1
   1234..1359    +  misc_feature   HIV-1 Ψ: packaging signal of human immunodeficiency virus type 1
   1343..1681    +  CDS            HIV-1 gag (fragment): gag protein from human immunodeficiency virus 1; gag
   1856..2089    +  misc_feature   RRE: The Rev response element (RRE) of HIV-1 allows for Rev-dependent mRNA export from the nucleus to the cytoplasm.
   2210..2452    +  CDS            env (fragment): ENV_HV2ST - Experimental evidence at protein level: Swiss-Prot protein existence level 1. The gp120-gp41 heterodimer allows rapid transcytosis of the virus through CD4 negative cells such as simple epithelial monolayers of the intestinal, rectal and endocervical epithelial barriers. Both gp120 and gp41 specifically recognize glycosphingolipids galactosyl- ceramide (GalCer) or 3' sulfo-galactosyl-ceramide (GalS) present in the lipid rafts structures of epithelial cells. Binding to these alternative receptors allows the rapid transcytosis of the virus through the epithelial cells. This transcyto
   2465..2565    +  CDS            Rev (fragment): human immunodeficiency virus 1 (HIV-1) Rev protein; rev; enhances nuclear export of unspliced and incompletely spliced viral mRNAs
   2615..2732    +  misc_feature   cPPT/CTS: central polypurine tract and central termination sequence of HIV-1
   2869..3276    +  promoter       SFFV promoter: spleen focus-forming virus long terminal repeat (LTR) promoter
   3342..3364    +  CDS            FLAG (fragment): FLAG® epitope tag, followed by an enterokinase cleavage site
   3381..3623    +  CDS            vpx (fragment): VPX_HV2BE - Experimental evidence at protein level: Swiss-Prot protein existence level 1. Plays a role in nuclear translocation of the viral pre- integration complex (PIC), thus is required for the virus to infect non-dividing cells (PubMed:19264781, PubMed:21613998, PubMed:21720370, PubMed:22973040). Targets specific host proteins for degradation by the 26S proteasome (PubMed:19264781, PubMed:21613998, PubMed:21720370, PubMed:22973040). Acts by associating with the cellular CUL4A-DDB1 E3 ligase complex through direct interaction with host VPRPB/DCAF-1 (PubMed:19264781, PubMed:21613998, PubMed
   4199..4798    +  CDS            PuroR: puromycin N-acetyltransferase; pac from Streptomyces alboniger; confers resistance to puromycin
   4808..5396    +  misc_feature   WPRE: woodchuck hepatitis virus posttranscriptional regulatory element
   5407..5907    +  CDS            nef (fragment): NEF_HV1LA - Experimental evidence at protein level: Swiss-Prot protein existence level 1. Extracellular Nef protein targets CD4(+) T-lymphocytes for apoptosis by interacting with CXCR4 surface receptors. From Human immunodeficiency virus type 1 group M subtype B (isolate Lai) (HIV-1).
   5914..6094    +  LTR            5' LTR (truncated): truncated 5' long terminal repeat (LTR) from HIV-1
   6176..6764    -  rep_origin     ori: high-copy-number ColE1/pMB1/pBR322/pUC origin of replication
   6935..7795    -  CDS            AmpR: β-lactamase; bla; confers resistance to ampicillin, carbenicillin, and related antibiotics
   7796..7900    -  promoter       AmpR promoter: bla
   7959..8011    -  misc_feature   bom (fragment): basis of mobility region from pBR322
