[The description below was written by a language model from this plasmid's Addgene catalogue record and pLannotate feature annotations shown in this document.]
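Description:
pscALPS-SIV-AGI vpx is an HIV-1-based lentiviral transfer vector built on the pscALPS Puro backbone, designed to deliver a codon-optimized SIVAGI Vpx open reading frame carrying an N-terminal 3xFLAG tag, together with puromycin resistance, into mammalian cells. In bacteria it is maintained through a high-copy ColE1/pUC-type origin and selected with ampicillin via the β-lactamase gene. A fragment of the pBR322 bom region is also annotated.

The viral genome is transcribed in producer cells from a CMV enhancer/promoter placed directly upstream of a truncated HIV-1 5' LTR, an arrangement that typically makes genomic RNA production independent of Tat. An SV40 enhancer/early promoter element lies just upstream of this. Downstream are the Ψ packaging signal with a partial gag sequence, the Rev response element for Rev-dependent nuclear export of the unspliced RNA, and the cPPT/CTS, which aids nuclear import of the reverse-transcribed genome. The internal spleen focus-forming virus (SFFV) promoter drives the FLAG-tagged Vpx, which was inserted between XbaI and EcoRI sites. The puromycin N-acetyltransferase gene follows several hundred bases later. The feature table does not annotate what lies in that interval, so the element driving PuroR expression is not stated in the record. A WPRE after PuroR enhances transcript stability and expression, and the cassette ends with a nef-derived fragment and a second truncated LTR.

According to the associated publication title, the construct belongs to work on how primate immunodeficiency virus Vpx and Vpr proteins counteract transcriptional repression of proviruses by the HUSH complex. It suits stable transduction, puromycin selection and FLAG-based detection of Vpx.
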