Addgene plasmid #115815: pscALPS-SIV-AGI vpx
Purpose: Encodes codon optimized 3xFLAG-SIVAGI Vpx (HM803690) and puromycin resistance protein
Depositing lab: Jeremy Luban. Depositing organization: University of Massachusetts, Worcester. Publication: Primate immunodeficiency virus proteins Vpx and Vpr counteract transcriptional repression of proviruses by the HUSH complex. Yurkovetskiy L, Guney MH, Kim K, Goh SL, McCauley S, Dauphin A, Diehl WE, Luban J. Nat Microbiol. 2018 Dec;3(12):1354-1361. doi: 10.1038/s41564-018-0256-x. Epub 2018 Oct 8. PubMed 30297740.
Backbone
  Vector backbone: pscALPS Puro
  Vector type: Lentiviral
  Selectable markers: Puromycin
Growth in bacteria
  Bacterial resistance: Ampicillin, 100 μg/mL
  Growth temperature: 30°C
  Growth strain: NEB Stable
  Copy number: High Copy
Gene/Insert
  Gene/Insert name: SIVAGI Vpx (HM803690)
  Promoter: SFFV
  Tag / fusion protein: 3x-FLAG (N terminal on insert)
  Cloning method: Restriction Enzyme; 5′ cloning site XbaI (unknown if destroyed); 3′ cloning site EcoRI (unknown if destroyed)
Terms and licenses: Academic/Nonprofit Terms; Industry Terms: Not Available to Industry
Depositor comments: PuroR . Please visit https://www.biorxiv.org/content/early/2018/04/03/293001 for bioRxiv preprint.
How to cite: pscALPS-SIV-AGI vpx was a gift from Jeremy Luban (Addgene plasmid # 115815 ; http://n2t.net/addgene:115815 ; RRID:Addgene_115815)
