>Addgene plasmid #115815 | pscALPS-SIV-AGI vpx | depositor partial sequence | sequence record 218764 | SIV Agi Vpx
TCTAGAGCCGCCATGGATTATAAAGATGACGATGACAAAGACTATAAAGACGATGACGACAAAGATTACA
AGGACGACGACGACAAAGCGGCCGCTATGGCTGAACGGGCACCAGAAGGACCCACGGGTGCGGGCGAAGT
AGAATTTCAACCGTGGCTGGCACGAATGCTGTATGAAATCAACCAAGAGGCCCGGCTCCATTTCCCAGGA
GAGTTCATTTTTCACCTGTGGCGAACTTGCGTTGAGTACTGGCACGATGAACAAGGGAGAACACTGGAAT
ATGCCGGATACCGCTACCTTTTGTTGATGCAGAAAGCACTCTTTACTCATATGAGGAGTGGGTGCAAGTT
GCGACATGGCGACCCCCCAAGGCAGCGAGGAGAACGGGTACCAATATTGCCGGGTATGCAGTAACCCGGG
GAATTC
